>Addgene plasmid #43359 | II-GATA | depositor partial sequence | sequence record 58624 | II-GATA sequence 426 bps
CGTCTCGCTTAACCCCAGAGCAGGTCGTGGCAATCGCGAGCAATAACGGCGGAAAACAGGCTTTGGAAAC
GGTGCAGAGGCTCCTTCCAGTGCTGTGCCAAGCGCACGGACTCACCCCAGAGCAGGTCGTGGCAATCGCC
TCCAACATTGGCGGGAAACAGGCACTCGAGACTGTCCAGCGCCTGCTTCCCGTGCTGTGCCAAGCGCACG
GCCTCACCCCAGAGCAGGTCGTGGCCATTGCCTCGAATGGAGGGGGCAAACAGGCGTTGGAAACCGTACA
ACGATTGCTGCCGGTGCTGTGCCAAGCGCACGGATTAACCCCAGAGCAGGTCGTGGCAATCGCCTCCAAC
ATTGGCGGGAAACAGGCACTCGAGACTGTCCAGCGCCTGCTTCCCGTGCTGTGCCAAGCGCACGGGCTCA
GAGACG
