>Addgene plasmid #43359 | II-GATA | addgene partial sequence | sequence record 61935 | M13-F20 5'-TGTAAAACGACGGCCAGT-3'
CTATAGGGCGAATTGGGCCCTCTAGATGCATGCTCGAGCGGCCGCCAGTGTGATGGATATCTGCAGAATT
CGCCCTTAGTATCTTTCCTGTGCCCACGTCTCTGAGCCCGTGCGCTTGGCACAGCACGGGAAGCAGGCGC
TGGACAGTCTCGAGTGCCTGTTTCCCGCCAATGTTGGAGGCGATTGCCACGACCTGCTCTGGGGTTAATC
CGTGCGCTTGGCACAGCACCGGCAGCAATCGTTGTACGGTTTCCAACGCCTGTTTGCCCCCTCCATTCGA
GGCAATGGCCACGACCTGCTCTGGGGTGAGGCCGTGCGCTTGGCACAGCACGGGAAGCAGGCGCTGGACA
GTCTCGAGTGCCTGTTTCCCGCCAATGTTGGAGGCGATTGCCACGACCTGCTCTGGGGTGAGTCCGTGCG
CTTGGCACAGCACTGGAAGGAGCCTCTGCACCGTTTCCAAAGCCTGTTTTCCGCCGTTATTGCTCGCGAT
TGCCACGACCTGCTCTGGGGTTAAGCGAGACGCGCTAGGACGGCATCTATATAAGGGCGAATTCCAGCAC
ACTGGCGGCCGTTACTAGTGGATCCGAGCTCGGTACCAAGCTTGGCGTAATCATGGTCATAGCTGTTTCC
TGTGTGAAATTGTTATCCGCTCACAATTCCACACAACATACGAGCCGGAAGCATAAAGTGTAAAGCCTGG
GGTGCCTAATGAGTGAGCTAACTCACATTAATTGCGTTGCGCTCACTGCCCGCTTTCCAGTCGGGAAACC
TGTCGTGCCAGCTGCATTAATGAATCGGCCAACGCGCGGGGAGAGGCGGTTTGCGTATTGGGCGCTCTTC
CGCTTCCTCGCTCACTGACTCGCTGCGCTCGGTCGTTCGGCTGCGGCGAGCGGTATCAGCTCACTCAAAG
GCGGTAATACGGTTATCCACAGAATCAGGGGATAACGCAGGAAAGAACATGTGAGCAAAAGGCCAGCAAA
