[The description below was written by a language model from this plasmid's Addgene catalogue record.]
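Description:
II-GATA is a bacterial cloning plasmid built on the commercial pCRII-TOPO backbone (about 3.97 kb without insert), carrying a 426 bp synthetic insert introduced by TOPO cloning. It is maintained at high copy number in E. coli and is selected with ampicillin and kanamycin, consistent with the dual resistance markers of this backbone. The insert sits between the T7 and M13-reverse priming sites of the vector, which are the sites recorded for sequencing across it. No feature table is supplied, so the exact positions and orientation of the backbone elements and the insert cannot be described here.

The record does not spell out what the insert encodes beyond its name and synthetic origin. The associated publication describes a TALEN genome-editing system for generating human stem cell-based disease models. In that context, the name and the insert size are compatible with a pre-assembled block of TAL effector repeats recognising the four-base sequence GATA, with "II" plausibly denoting its position in a multi-block assembly scheme. This reading is an inference, not something the catalogue fields state. The plasmid has no recorded mammalian promoter, reporter or expression cassette, and it is classed purely as a cloning vector. It is therefore best understood as a storage and source plasmid for a modular DNA fragment that would be excised or amplified and combined with other pieces in a downstream construct, not as something delivered to cells directly.
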