Addgene plasmid #43359: II-GATA
Depositing lab: Chad Cowan & Kiran Musunuru. Depositing organization: Harvard University. Publication: A TALEN Genome-Editing System for Generating Human Stem Cell-Based Disease Models. Ding Q, Lee YK, Schaefer EA, Peters DT, Veres A, Kim K, Kuperwasser N, Motola DL, Meissner TB, Hendriks WT, Trevisan M, Gupta RM, Moisan A, Banks E, Friesen M, Schinzel RT, Xia F, Tang A, Xia Y, Figueroa E, Wann A, Ahfeldt T, Daheron L, Zhang F, Rubin LL, Peng LF, Chung RT, Musunuru K, Cowan CA. Cell Stem Cell. 2012 Dec 12. pii: S1934-5909(12)00645-5. doi: 10.1016/j.stem.2012.11.011. PubMed 23246482.
Backbone
  Vector backbone: pCRII-TOPO
  Backbone manufacturer: Invitrogen
  Backbone size w/o insert (bp): 3973
  Vector type: Bacterial Cloning
Growth in bacteria
  Bacterial resistance: Ampicillin and Kanamycin, 100 & 50 μg/mL
  Growth temperature: 37°C
  Growth strain: Top10
  Copy number: High Copy
Gene/Insert
  Gene/Insert name: II-GATA
  Species: Synthetic
  Insert size (bp): 426
  Cloning method: TOPO Cloning
  Sequencing primers: 5′ T7; 3′ M13-rev
Terms and licenses: Academic/Nonprofit Terms; Industry Terms: Not Available to Industry
How to cite: II-GATA was a gift from Chad Cowan & Kiran Musunuru (Addgene plasmid # 43359 ; http://n2t.net/addgene:43359 ; RRID:Addgene_43359)
